>Addgene plasmid #205284 | pAAV_Cbh_DIO_hTyrNull_HATag | addgene full sequence | sequence record 415327 | Addgene NGS Result
CCTGCAGGCAGCTGCGCGCTCGCTCGCTCACTGAGGCCGCCCGGGCGTCGGGCGACCTTTGGTCGCCCGG
CCTCAGTGAGCGAGCGAGCGCGCAGAGAGGGAGTGGCCAACTCCATCACTAGGGGTTCCTGCGGCCGCAC
GCGTCGTTACATAACTTACGGTAAATGGCCCGCCTGGCTGACCGCCCAACGACCCCCGCCCATTGACGTC
AATAGTAACGCCAATAGGGACTTTCCATTGACGTCAATGGGTGGAGTATTTACGGTAAACTGCCCACTTG
GCAGTACATCAAGTGTATCATATGCCAAGTACGCCCCCTATTGACGTCAATGACGGTAAATGGCCCGCCT
GGCATTGTGCCCAGTACATGACCTTATGGGACTTTCCTACTTGGCAGTACATCTACGTATTAGTCATCGC
TATTACCATGGTCGAGGTGAGCCCCACGTTCTGCTTCACTCTCCCCATCTCCCCCCCCTCCCCACCCCCA
ATTTTGTATTTATTTATTTTTTAATTATTTTGTGCAGCGATGGGGGCGGGGCGAGGCGGAGAGGTGCGGC
GGCAGCCAATCAGAGCGGCGCGCTCCGAAAGTTTCCTTTTATGGCGAGGCGGCGGCGGCGGCGGCCCTAT
AAAAAGCGAAGCGCGCGGCGGGCGGGAGTCGCTGCGCGCTGCCTTCGCCCCGTGCCCCGCTCCGCCGCCG
CCTCGCGCCGCCCGCCCCGGCTCTGACTGACCGCGTTACTCCCACAGGTGAGCGGGCGGGACGGCCCTTC
TCCTCCGGGCTGTAATTAGCTGAGCAAGAGGTAAGGGTTTAAGGGATGGTTGGTTGGTGGGGTATTAATG
TTTAATTACCTGGAGCACCTGCCTGAAATCACTTTTTTTCAGGTTGGGGATCCTCTAGAGTCGACTCCGG
AATAACTTCGTATAGGATACTTTATACGAAGTTATGCAGAATGGTAGCTGGATTGTAGCTGCTATTAGCA
ATATGAAACCTCTTAATAACTTCGTATAGCATACATTATACGAAGTTATGGCGCGCCTTAAGCGTAATCT
GGAACATCGTATGGGTAAAACTCCCCGGACCCAGCTGCTAAATGGCTCTGATACAAGCTGTGGTAATCCT
CTTTCTCCATGAGGAGTGGCTGCTTTTCTTCAGGAAGCTGCTTTCTCTTGTGACGACACAGCAAGCTCAC
AAGCCCTGCCAGCAGGGCAGTGAGGACGGCCCCTACCATCGCCGCCCCAAGGAGCCATGACCAGATCCGA
CTCGCTTGTTCCAAATAGGACTTAATGTAGTCTTGAAAAGAGTCTGGGTCTGAATCTTGTAGATAGCTAT
AGTCATAGCCCAGATCTTTGGATGAAATAAAGAAATCACCATTTCTGTACAGTGGTATAAAAGGAACCAT
GTAGGATTCCCGGTTATGTCCAATGGGTGCATTGGCTTCTGGATAAACTTCTTGAAGAGGACGGTGCCTT
CGGAGCCACTGCTCAAAAATACTGTCAACAAATGCATGGTGAAGAAGGAAGATAGGATCGTTGGCAGATC
CCTGTACCTGGGACATTGTTCCATTCATATAGATGTGCAAGGCATTGTGCATGCTGCTTTGAGAGGCATC
CGCTATCCCAGTAAGTGGACTAGCAAATCCTTCCAGTGTATTTCTAAAGCTGAAATTGGCAGCTTTATCC
ATGGAACCAGATTCATATTGGGTCAAACTCAGGCAAAATTCTACATCAGCTGAAGAGGGGAGCCTTGGGG
TTCTGGATTTGTCATGGTTTCCAGGATTACGCCGTAAAGGTCCCTCGGGCGTTCCATTGCATAAAGACTG
ATGGCTGTTGTACTCCTCCAATCGGCTACAGACAATCTGCCAAGAGGAGAAGAATGATGCTGGGCTGAGT
AAGTTAGGATTTGTGGGGTGCTGACCTCCCATGTACTCATCTGTGCAAATGTCACACTTTTCTGCATCCC
GCCAGTCCCAATATGGAATAGTGAAGTTTTCATCTCCTGTCAGCTTCTGGATTTCTTGTTCCCACCGCAA
CAAGAAGAGTCTATGCCAAGGCAGAAAAGCTGGTGCTTCATGGGCAAAATCAATGTCTCTCCAGATTTCA
GATCCCCCAAGCAGTGCATCCATTGACACATAATAATGTTACATCCAGACAAAGAGGTCATAAATATTGA
TGTCGTTAAACATGGGTGTTGATCCATTTTTCATTTGGCCATAGGTCCCTATGGGGATGACATAGTCTGA
GCTGATGGTATGCTTTGCTAAAGTGAGGTAGGCAAAAAATTTGTCCTTCTCTGGGGCACTCAAATCGAAG
ATGTTTCTTCTCACCAAGAGTCGTCTCTCTGTGCAGTTTGGTCCCCAAAAGCCAAACTTGCAGTTTCCAC
AGTTGAATCCCATGAAGTTGCCAGAGCACTGGCAGGTCCTATTATAAAAGACGGAAGGCCACGACTCCCG
GTCATCCACCCCTGTGAAGGGAAATTGAGGCCCAAGTGGTGCATTGGACAGAAGGATATTCTGACAGGAA
CCTCTGCCTGAAAGCTGGCCACAGGGACTCCTGTCCCCGCTCCACGGTGGACAGCATTCCTTCTCCATCA
GGTTCTTAGAGGAGACACAGGCTCTAGGGAAATGGCCAGCGGAGGTCTGGAAACTCCACAGCAGGCAGTA
CAAAACAGCCAGGAGAAACTCCCCGGACCCAGCTGCAGCGTAATCTGGAACATCGTATGGGTACATCAAG
GTCTTAGGCTAGCATAACTTCGTATAAAGTATCCTATACGAAGTTATTTGCCTTAACCCAGAAATTATCA
CTGTTATTCTTTAGAATGGTGCAAAGAATAACTTCGTATAATGTATGCTATACGAAGTTATGAATTCCGC
TCGAGATAATCAACCTCTGGATTACAAAATTTGTGAAAGATTGACTGGTATTCTTAACTATGTTGCTCCT
TTTACGCTATGTGGATACGCTGCTTTAATGCCTTTGTATCATGCTATTGCTTCCCGTATGGCTTTCATTT
TCTCCTCCTTGTATAAATCCTGGTTAGTTCTTGCCACGGCGGAACTCATCGCCGCCTGCCTTGCCCGCTG
CTGGACAGGGGCTCGGCTGTTGGGCACTGACAATTCCGTGGTGTTTATTTGTGAAATTTGTGATGCTATT
GCTTTATTTGTAACCATCTAGCTTTATTTGTGAAATTTGTGATGCTATTGCTTTATTTGTAACCATTATA
AGCTGCAATAAACAAGTTAACAACAACAATTGCATTCATTTTATGTTTCAGGTTCAGGGGGAGATGTGGG
AGGTTTTTTAAAGCGGCCGCGGTAACCACGTGCGGACCGAGCGGCCGCAGGAACCCCTAGTGATGGAGTT
GGCCACTCCCTCTCTGCGCGCTCGCTCGCTCACTGAGGCCGGGCGACCAAAGGTCGCCCGACGCCCGGGC
TTTGCCCGGGCGGCCTCAGTGAGCGAGCGAGCGCGCAGCTGCCTGCAGGGGCGCCTGATGCGGTATTTTC
TCCTTACGCATCTGTGCGGTATTTCACACCGCATA
[95 nt withheld, positions 3536-3630]
T
[46 nt withheld, positions 3632-3677]
C
[141 nt withheld, positions 3679-3819]
CCTTTGACGTTGGAGTCCACGTTCTTT
[37 nt withheld, positions 3847-3883]
ACTCTATCTCGGGCTATTCTTTTGATTTATAAGGGATTTTGCCGATTTCGGTCTATTGGTTAAAAAATGA
GCTGATTTAACAAAAATTTAACGCGAATTTTAACAAAATATTAACGTTTACAATTTTATGGTGCACTCTC
AGTACAATCTGCTCTGATGCCGCATAGTTAAGCCAGCCCCGACACCCGCCAACACCCGCTGACGCGCCCT
GACGGGCTTGTCTGCTCCCGGCATCCGCTTACAGACAAGCTGTGACCGTCTCCGGGAGCTGCATGTGTCA
GAGGTTTTCACCGTCATCACCGAAACGCGCGAGACGAAAGGGCCTCGTGATACGCCTATTTTTATAGGTT
AATGTCATGATAATAATGGTTTCTTAGACGTCAGGTGGCACTTTTCGGGGAAATGTGCGCGGAACCCCTA
TTTGTTTATTTTTCTAAATACATTCAAATATGTATCCGCTCATGAGACAATAACCCTGATAAATGCTTCA
ATAATATTGAAAAAGGAAGAGTATGAGTATTCAACATTTCCGTGTCGCCCTTATTCCCTTTTTTGCGGCA
TTTTGCCTTCCTGTTTTTGCTCACCCAGAAACGCTGGTGAAAGTAAAAGATGCTGAAGATCAGTTGGGTG
CACGAGTGGGTTACATCGAACTGGATCTCAACAGCGGTAAGATCCTTGAGAGTTTTCGCCCCGAAGAACG
TTTTCCAATGATGAGCACTTTTAAAGTTCTGCTATGTGGCGCGGTATTATCCCGTATTGACGCCGGGCAA
GAGCAACTCGGTCGCCGCATACACTATTCTCAGAATGACTTGGTTGAGTACTCACCAGTCACAGAAAAGC
ATCTTACGGATGGCATGACAGTAAGAGAATTATGCAGTGCTGCCATAACCATGAGTGATAACACTGCGGC
CAACTTACTTCTGACAACGATCGGAGGACCGAAGGAGCTAACCGCTTTTTTGCACAACATGGGGGATCAT
GTAACTCGCCTTGATCGTTGGGAACCGGAGCTGAATGAAGCCATACCAAACGACGAGCGTGACACCACGA
TGCCTGTAGCAATGGCAACAACGTTGCGCAAACTATTAACTGGCGAACTACTTACTCTAGCTTCCCGGCA
ACAATTAATAGACTGGATGGAGGCGGATAAAGTTGCAGGACCACTTCTGCGCTCGGCCCTTCCGGCTGGC
TGGTTTATTGCTGATAAATCTGGAGCCGGTGAGCGTGGGTCTCGCGGTATCATTGCAGCACTGGGGCCAG
ATGGTAAGCCCTCCCGTATCGTAGTTATCTACACGACGGGGAGTCAGGCAACTATGGATGAACGAAATAG
ACAGATCGCTGAGATAGGTGCCTCACTGATTAAGCATTGGTAACTGTCAGACCAAGTTTACTCATATATA
CTTTAGATTGATTTAAAACTTCATTTTTAATTTAAAAGGATCTAGGTGAAGATCCTTTTTGATAATCTCA
TGACCAAAATCCCTTAACGTGAGTTTTCGTTCCACTGAGCGTCAGACCCCGTAGAAAAGATCAAAGGATC
TTCTTGAGATCCTTTTTTTCTGCGCGTAATCTGCTGCTTGCAAACAAAAAAACCACCGCTACCAGCGGTG
GTTTGTTTGCCGGATCAAGAGCTACCAACTCTTTTTCCGAAGGTAACTGGCTTCAGCAGAGCGCAGATAC
CAAATACTGTTCTTCTAGTGTAGCCGTAGTTAGGCCACCACTTCAAGAACTCTGTAGCACCGCCTACATA
CCTCGCTCTGCTAATCCTGTTACCAGTGGCTGCTGCCAGTGGCGATAAGTCGTGTCTTACCGGGTTGGAC
TCAAGACGATAGTTACCGGATAAGGCGCAGCGGTCGGGCTGAACGGGGGGTTCGTGCACACAGCCCAGCT
TGGAGCGAACGACCTACACCGAACTGAGATACCTACAGCGTGAGCTATGAGAAAGCGCCACGCTTCCCGA
AGGGAGAAAGGCGGACAGGTATCCGGTAAGCGGCAGGGTCGGAACAGGAGAGCGCACGAGGGAGCTTCCA
GGGGGAAACGCCTGGTATCTTTATAGTCCTGTCGGGTTTCGCCACCTCTGACTTGAGCGTCGATTTTTGT
GATGCTCGTCAGGGGGGCGGAGCCTATGGAAAAACGCCAGCAACGCGGCCTTTTTACGGTTCCTGGCCTT
TTGCTGGCCTTTTGCTCACATGT
Features (pLannotate 1.2.2; 28 found; start..end, strand, type, name):
     12..39      +  repeat_region  AAV2 ITR (fragment): inverted terminal repeat of adeno-associated virus serotype 2 inverted
     68..95      +  repeat_region  AAV2 ITR (fragment): inverted terminal repeat of adeno-associated virus serotype 2 inverted
    145..430     +  enhancer       CMV enhancer: human cytomegalovirus immediate early enhancer; contains an 18-bp deletion relative to the standard CMV enhancer
    432..541     +  promoter       chicken β-actin promoter (fragment): contains a 21-bp deletion relative to the standard chicken β-actin promoter
    533..654     +  promoter       chicken β-actin promoter (fragment): contains a 21-bp deletion relative to the standard chicken β-actin promoter
    655..882     +  intron         hybrid intron: hybrid between chicken β-actin (CBA) and minute virus of mice (MMV) introns (Gray et al., 2011)
    886..905     +  misc_feature   MCS (fragment): pUC18/19 multiple cloning site
    912..945     +  protein_bind   lox2272: Cre-mediated recombination occurs in the 8-bp core sequence (GGATACTT). lox2272 sites are compatible with each other, but incompatible with loxP or loxN sites (Lee and Saito, 1988). Cre recombinase
    946..995     -  intron         β-globin intron (fragment): internally truncated intron from human β-globin
    996..1029    +  protein_bind   loxP: Cre-mediated recombination occurs in the 8-bp core sequence (GCATACAT). Cre recombinase
   1039..1067    -  CDS            3xHA (fragment): three tandem HA epitope tags
   1089..2675    -  CDS            TYR: TYRO_HUMAN - Experimental evidence at protein level: Swiss-Prot protein existence level 1. This is a copper-containing oxidase that functions in the formation of pigments such as melanins and other polyphenolic compounds (By similarity). Catalyzes the initial and rate limiting step in the cascade of reactions leading to melanin production from tyrosine (By similarity). In addition to hydroxylating tyrosine to DOPA (3,4- dihydroxyphenylalanine), also catalyzes the oxidation of DOPA to DOPA- quinone, and possibly the oxidation of DHI (5,6-dihydroxyindole) to indole-5,6 quinone (By similarity). F
   2697..2723    -  CDS            3xHA (fragment): three tandem HA epitope tags
   2744..2777    -  protein_bind   lox2272: Cre-mediated recombination occurs in the 8-bp core sequence (GGATACTT). lox2272 sites are compatible with each other, but incompatible with loxP or loxN sites (Lee and Saito, 1988). Cre recombinase
   2778..2827    -  intron         β-globin intron (fragment): internally truncated intron from human β-globin
   2828..2861    -  protein_bind   loxP: Cre-mediated recombination occurs in the 8-bp core sequence (GCATACAT). Cre recombinase
   2878..3035    +  misc_feature   WPRE (fragment): woodchuck hepatitis virus posttranscriptional regulatory element
   3041..3125    +  misc_feature   WPRE (fragment): woodchuck hepatitis virus posttranscriptional regulatory element
   3124..3167    -  polyA_signal   SV40 poly(A) signal (fragment): SV40 polyadenylation signal
   3171..3238    -  polyA_signal   SV40 poly(A) signal (fragment): SV40 polyadenylation signal
   3339..3479    +  repeat_region  AAV2 ITR: inverted terminal repeat of adeno-associated virus serotype 2 inverted
   3484..3535    -  misc_feature   bom (fragment): basis of mobility region from pBR322
   3554..4009    +  rep_origin     f1 ori (sequence partly withheld): f1 bacteriophage origin of replication; arrow indicates direction of (+) strand synthesis
   4010..4059    -  misc_feature   bom (fragment): basis of mobility region from pBR322
   4161..4196    -  CDS            rop (fragment): Rop protein, which maintains plasmids at low copy number; rop
   4291..4395    +  promoter       AmpR promoter: bla
   4396..5256    +  CDS            AmpR: β-lactamase; bla; confers resistance to ampicillin, carbenicillin, and related antibiotics
   5427..6015    +  rep_origin     ori: high-copy-number ColE1/pMB1/pBR322/pUC origin of replication
