[The description below was written by a language model from this plasmid's Addgene catalogue record and pLannotate feature annotations shown in this document.]
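Description:
pAAV_Cbh_DIO_hTyrNull_HATag is an adeno-associated virus transfer plasmid for Cre-dependent expression of a truncated, presumably non-functional ("Null") version of human tyrosinase. It is intended as a control virus alongside constructs that express tyrosinase itself. In bacteria it is maintained through a high-copy ColE1/pUC-type origin and selected with ampicillin via the β-lactamase gene. An f1 phage origin is also present in the backbone. The expression cassette lies between AAV2 inverted terminal repeats, which permit packaging into AAV particles. The annotation detects the right ITR in full but only short fragments of the left one.

Transcription is driven by the CBh hybrid promoter, composed of the CMV enhancer, a chicken β-actin promoter and a hybrid CBA/MVM intron. Downstream sits a DIO (double-floxed inverted open reading frame) cassette. The tyrosinase coding sequence is annotated on the reverse strand and is bracketed by paired lox2272 and loxP sites in opposing orientations. Without Cre, the insert is antisense to the promoter and is not expressed. In Cre-expressing cells, recombination between the incompatible lox pairs flips the insert into the sense orientation and locks it there. HA epitope matches are annotated at both ends of the coding region, consistent with the HA tag in the name, and allow immunodetection of the product. The record does not specify where the truncation lies or how it abolishes function. WPRE fragments follow the cassette and should enhance transcript stability and expression. SV40 polyadenylation signal fragments come next and are annotated on the reverse strand. The construct is suited to cell-type-specific control experiments in Cre driver animals or cells.
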