Addgene plasmid #205284: pAAV_Cbh_DIO_hTyrNull_HATag
Purpose: Truncated version of human Tyrosinase as control virus for Tyrosinase expression
Depositing lab: Matthias Prigge. Depositing organization: Leibniz-Institut fuer Neurobiologie (LIN).
Backbone
  Vector backbone: AAV
  Vector type: AAV
Growth in bacteria
  Bacterial resistance: Ampicillin, 100 μg/mL
  Growth temperature: 37°C
  Growth strain: NEB Stable
  Copy number: High Copy
Gene/Insert
  Gene/Insert name: hTyrosinase (truncated)
  Species: H. sapiens (human)
  Cloning method: Gibson Cloning
Terms and licenses: Academic/Nonprofit Terms; Industry Terms: Not Available to Industry
How to cite: pAAV_Cbh_DIO_hTyrNull_HATag was a gift from Matthias Prigge (Addgene plasmid # 205284 ; http://n2t.net/addgene:205284 ; RRID:Addgene_205284)
